>Addgene plasmid #49797 | pACM4 | depositor full sequence | sequence record 74299 | Full Sequence
CGCTAACAGCGCGATTTGCTGGTGACCCAATGCGACCAGATGCTCCACGCCCAGTCGCGTACCGTCTTCA
TGGGAGAAAATAATACTGTTGATGGGTGTCTGGTCAGAGACATCAAGAAATAACGCCGGAACATTAGTGC
AGGCAGCTTCCACAGCAATGGCATCCTGGTCATCCAGCGGATAGTTAATGATCAGCCCACTGACGCGTTG
CGCGAGAAGATTGTGCACCGCCGCTTTACAGGCTTCGACGCCGCTTCGTTCTACCATCGACACCACCACG
CTGGCACCCAGTTGATCGGCGCGAGATTTAATCGCCGCGACAATTTGCGACGGCGCGTGCAGGGCCAGAC
TGGAGGTGGCAACGCCAATCAGCAACGACTGTTTGCCCGCCAGTTGTTGTGCCACGCGGTTGGGAATGTA
ATTCAGCTCCGCCATCGCCGCTTCCACTTTTTCCCGCGTTTTCGCAGAAACGTGGCTGGCCTGGTTCACC
ACGCGGGAAACGGTCTGATAAGAGACACCGGCATACTCTGCGACATCGTATAACGTTACTGGTTTCACAT
TCACCACCCTGAATTGACTCTCTTCCGGGCGCTATCATGCCATACCGCGAAAGGTTTTGCGCCATTCGAT
GGTGTCCGGGATCTCGACGCTCTCCCTTATGCGACTCCTGCATTAGGAAGCAGCCCAGTAGTAGGTTGAG
GCCGTTGAGCACCGCCGCCGCAAGGAATGGTGCATGCAAGGAGATGGCGCCCAACAGTCCCCCGGCCACG
GGGCCTGCCACCATACCCACGCCGAAACAAGCGCTCATGAGCCCGAAGTGGCGAGCCCGATCTTCCCCAT
CGGTGATGTCGGCGATATAGGCGCCAGCAACCGCACCTGTGGCGCCGGTGATGCCGGCCACGATGCGTCC
GGCGTAGCCTAGGATCGAGATCGATCTCGATCCCGCGAAATTAATACGACTCACTATAGGGGAATTGTGA
GCGGATAACAATTCCCCTCTAGAAATAATTTTGTTTAACTTTAAGAAGGAGATATACATATGGCAGATCT
CAATTGGATATCGGCCGGCCACGCGATCGCTGACGTCGGTACCCTCGAGTCTGGTAAAGAAACCGCTGCT
GCGAAATTTGAACGCCAGCACATGGACTCGTCTACTAGTCGCAGCTTAATTAACCTAAACTGCTGCCACC
GCTGAGCAATAACTAGCATAACCCCTTGGGGCCTCTAAACGGGTCTTGAGGGGTTTTTTGCTAGCGAAAG
GAGGAGTCGACCGGGTCGAATTTGCTTTCGAATTTCTGCCATTCATCCGCTTATTATCACTTATTCAGGC
GTAGCAACCAGGCGTTTAAGGGCACCAATAACTGCCTTAAAAAAATTACGCCCCGCCCTGCCACTCATCG
CAGTACTGTTGTAATTCATTAAGCATTCTGCCGACATGGAAGCCATCACAGACGGCATGATGAACCTGAA
TCGCCAGCGGCATCAGCACCTTGTCGCCTTGCGTATAATATTTGCCCATAGTGAAAACGGGGGCGAAGAA
GTTGTCCATATTGGCCACGTTTAAATCAAAACTGGTGAAACTCACCCAGGGATTGGCTGAGACGAAAAAC
ATATTCTCAATAAACCCTTTAGGGAAATAGGCCAGGTTTTCACCGTAACACGCCACATCTTGCGAATATA
TGTGTAGAAACTGCCGGAAATCGTCGTGGTATTCACTCCAGAGCGATGAAAACGTTTCAGTTTGCTCATG
GAAAACGGTGTAACAAGGGTGAACACTATCCCATATCACCAGCTCACCGTCTTTCATTGCCATACGGAAC
TCCGGATGAGCATTCATCAGGCGGGCAAGAATGTGAATAAAGGCCGGATAAAACTTGTGCTTATTTTTCT
TTACGGTCTTTAAAAAGGCCGTAATATCCAGCTGAACGGTCTGGTTATAGGTACATTGAGCAACTGACTG
AAATGCCTCAAAATGTTCTTTACGATGCCATTGGGATATATCAACGGTGGTATATCCAGTGATTTTTTTC
TCCATTTTAGCTTCCTTAGCTCCTGAAAATCTCGATAACTCAAAAAATACGCCCGGTAGTGATCTTATTT
CATTATGGTGAAAGTTGGAACCTCTTACGTGCCGATCAACGTCTCATTTTCGCCAAAAGTTGGCCCAGGG
CTTCCCGGTATCAACAGGGACACCAGGATTTATTTATTCTGCGAAGTGATCTTCCGTCACAGGTATTTAT
TCGGCGCAAAGTGCGTCGGGTGATGCTGCCAACTTACTGATTTAGTGTATGATGGTGTTTTTGAGGTGCT
CCAGTGGCTTCTGTTTCTATCAGCTGTCCCTCCTGTTCAGCTACTGACGGGGTGGTGCGTAACGGCAAAA
GCACCGCCGGACATCAGCGCAAGCGGAGTGTATACTGGCTTACTATGTTGGCACTGATGAGGGTGTCAGT
GAAGTGCTTCATGTGGCAGGAGAAAAAAGGCTGCACCGGTGCGTCAGCAGAATATGTGATACAGGATATA
TTCCGCTTCCTCGCTCACTGACTCGCTACGCTCGGTCGTTCGACTGCGGCGAGCGGAAATGGCTTACGAA
CGGGGCGGAGATTTCCTGGAAGATGCCAGGAAGATACTTAACAGGGAAGTGAGAGGGCCGCGGCAAAGCC
GTTTTTCCATAGGCTCCGCCCCCCTGACAAGCATCACGAAATCTGACGCTCAAATCAGTGGTGGCGAAAC
CCGACAGGACTATAAAGATACCAGGCGTTTCCCCTGGCGGCTCCCTCGTGCGCTCTCCTGTTCCTGCCTT
TCGGTTTACCGGTGTCATTCCGCTGTTATGGCCGCGTTTGTCTCATTCCACGCCTGACACTCAGTTCCGG
GTAGGCAGTTCGCTCCAAGCTGGACTGTATGCACGAACCCCCCGTTCAGTCCGACCGCTGCGCCTTATCC
GGTAACTATCGTCTTGAGTCCAACCCGGAAAGACATGCAAAAGCACCACTGGCAGCAGCCACTGGTAATT
GATTTAGAGGAGTTAGTCTTGAAGTCATGCGCCGGTTAAGGCTAAACTGAAAGGACAAGTTTTGGTGACT
GCGCTCCTCCAAGCCAGTTACCTCGGTTCAAAGAGTTGGTAGCTCAGAGAACCTTCGAAAAACCGCCCTG
CAAGGCGGTTTTTTCGTTTTCAGAGCAAGAGATTACGCGCAGACCAAAACGATCTCAAGAAGATCATCTT
ATTAATCAGATAAAATATTTCTAGATTTCAGTGCAATTTATCTCTTCAAATGTAGCACCTGAAGTCAGCC
CCATACGATATAAGTTGTAATTCTCATGTTAGTCATGCCCCGCGCCCACCGGAAGGAGCTGACTGGGTTG
AAGGCTCTCAAGGGCATCGGTCGAGATCCCGGTGCCTAATGAGTGAGCTAACTTACATTAATTGCGTTGC
GCTCACTGCCCGCTTTCCAGTCGGGAAACCTGTCGTGCCAGCTGCATTAATGAATCGGCCAACGCGCGGG
GAGAGGCGGTTTGCGTATTGGGCGCCAGGGTGGTTTTTCTTTTCACCAGTGAGACGGGCAACAGCTGATT
GCCCTTCACCGCCTGGCCCTGAGAGAGTTGCAGCAAGCGGTCCACGCTGGTTTGCCCCAGCAGGCGAAAA
TCCTGTTTGATGGTGGTTAACGGCGGGATATAACATGAGCTGTCTTCGGTATCGTCGTATCCCACTACCG
AGATGTCCGCACCAACGCGCAGCCCGGACTCGGTAATGGCGCGCATTGCGCCCAGCGCCATCTGATCGTT
GGCAACCAGCATCGCAGTGGGAACGATGCCCTCATTCAGCATTTGCATGGTTTGTTGAAAACCGGACATG
GCACTCCAGTCGCCTTCCCGTTCCGCTATCGGCTGAATTTGATTGCGAGTGAGATATTTATGCCAGCCAG
CCAGACGCAGACGCGCCGAGACAGAACTTAATGGGCC
Features (pLannotate 1.2.2; 16 found; start..end, strand, type, name):
    559..636     -  promoter       lacI promoter: lacI
    644..917     -  CDS            TcR (fragment): tetracycline efflux protein; tet; confers resistance to tetracycline
    952..970     +  promoter       T7 promoter: promoter for bacteriophage T7 RNA polymerase
    971..995     +  protein_bind   lac operator: The lac repressor binds to the lac operator to inhibit transcription in E. coli. This inhibition can be relieved by adding lactose or isopropyl-β-D-thiogalactopyranoside (IPTG). lac repressor encoded by lacI
   1010..1032    +  RBS            RBS: efficient ribosome binding site from bacteriophage T7 gene 10 (Olins and Rangwala, 1989)
   1106..1147    +  CDS            S-Tag (fragment): affinity and epitope tag derived from pancreatic ribonuclease A
   1203..1250    +  terminator     T7 terminator: transcription terminator for bacteriophage T7 RNA polymerase
   1379..2035    -  CDS            cat: CAT_ECOLX - Experimental evidence at protein level: Swiss-Prot protein existence level 1. This enzyme is an effector of chloramphenicol resistance in bacteria. From Escherichia coli. This protein is used as a marker in many commonly used cloning vectors, such as pACYC184.
   2036..2138    -  promoter       cat promoter: promoter of the E. coli cat gene encoding chloramphenicol acetyltransferase
   2259..2400    +  mobile_element IS1 (fragment): prokaryotic transposable element IS1
   2402..2422    +  misc_feature   bom (fragment): basis of mobility region from pBR322
   2521..2576    -  rep_origin     RSF ori (fragment): Plasmids containing the RSF 1030 origin of replication can be propagated in E. coli cells that contain additional plasmids with compatible origins.
   2664..3208    -  rep_origin     p15A ori: Plasmids containing the medium-copy-number p15A origin of replication can be propagated in E. coli cells that contain a second plasmid with the ColE1 origin.
   3320..3384    -  CDS            TcR (fragment): tetracycline efflux protein; tet; confers resistance to tetracycline
   3399..3420    -  protein_bind   CAP binding site: CAP binding activates transcription in the presence of cAMP. E. coli catabolite activator protein
   3433..558     -  CDS            lacI (across the origin): lac repressor; lacI; The lac repressor binds to the lac operator to inhibit transcription in E. coli. This inhibition can be relieved by adding lactose or isopropyl-β-D-thiogalactopyranoside (IPTG).
