[The description below was written by a language model from this plasmid's Addgene catalogue record and pLannotate feature annotations shown in this document.]
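Description:
pACM4 is an empty bacterial expression backbone from the ePathBrick series, built on Novagen's pACYC-Duet and intended for assembling and tuning metabolic pathways in E. coli. It replicates from the p15A origin, which is listed as low copy and is compatible with ColE1-type plasmids, so it can be maintained alongside other vectors in the same cell. Selection is by chloramphenicol through the cat gene and its native promoter. The catalogue gives a backbone size of about 5000 bp, whereas the deposited full sequence is 3,957 nt. The annotation shows only one T7 expression unit. The short TcR, IS1, bom and RSF ori hits in the feature table are fragmentary matches, probably backbone remnants rather than functional parts.

The expression unit consists of a T7 promoter followed by a lac operator, the strong T7 gene 10 ribosome binding site, a cloning region, a partial S-tag sequence that can be fused to the C terminus of an insert, and a T7 terminator. A plasmid-borne lacI gene with its own promoter supplies the repressor, so transcription depends on a host providing T7 RNA polymerase and can be induced with IPTG. The defining modification is the placement of four restriction sites at the boundaries of the regulatory parts: AvrII upstream of the T7 promoter, XbaI between the operator and the RBS, SpeI between the multiple cloning site and the terminator, and NheI downstream of the terminator. These four enzymes generate compatible cohesive ends, so genes cloned into such vectors by restriction digestion can be joined repeatedly. Depending on which pair of sites is used, the genes can share or keep their own promoters and terminators, which allows multigene pathways to be built in different configurations.
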