Addgene plasmid #49797: pACM4
Purpose: (Empty Backbone) ePathBrick vector for pathway engineering in E. coli.
Depositing lab: Mattheos Koffas. Depositing organization: Rensselaer Polytechnic Institute. Publication: ePathBrick: a synthetic biology platform for engineering metabolic pathways in E. coli. Xu P, Vansiri A, Bhan N, Koffas MA. ACS Synth Biol. 2012 Jul 20;1(7):256-66. doi: 10.1021/sb300016b. Epub 2012 May 4. PubMed 23651248.
Backbone
  Vector backbone: pACYC-Duet
  Backbone manufacturer: Novagen
  Backbone size (bp): 5000
  Modifications to backbone: AvrII was inserted upstream of the T7 promoter, XbaI was inserted between the operator (lacO) and ribosome binding site (RBS), SpeI was between the multiple-cloning site (MCS) and T7 terminator, and NheI was placed downstream of the T7 terminator
  Vector type: Bacterial Expression
  Promoter: T7
  Tag / fusion protein: S-tag (C terminal on insert)
Growth in bacteria
  Bacterial resistance: Chloramphenicol, 25 μg/mL
  Growth temperature: 37°C
  Growth strain: DH5alpha
  Copy number: Low Copy
Gene/Insert
  Cloning method: Restriction Enzyme
Terms and licenses: Academic/Nonprofit Terms; Industry Terms: Not Available to Industry
How to cite: pACM4 was a gift from Mattheos Koffas (Addgene plasmid # 49797 ; http://n2t.net/addgene:49797 ; RRID:Addgene_49797)
