>Addgene plasmid #49797 | pACM4 | addgene partial sequence | sequence record 78665 | pBRrevBam 5'-GGTGATGTCGGCGATATAGG-3'
CGGCCACGATGCGTCCGGCGTAGCCTAGGATCGAGATCGATCTCGATCCCGCGAAATTAATACGACTCAC
TATAGGGGAATTGTGAGCGGATAACAATTCCCCTCTAGAAATAATTTTGTTTAACTTTAAGAAGGAGATA
TACATATGGCAGATCTCAATTGGATATCGGCCGGCCACGCGATCGCTGACGTCGGTACCCTCGAGTCTGG
TAAAGAAACCGCTGCTGCGAAATTTGAACGCCAGCACATGGACTCGTCTACTAGTCGCAGCTTAATTAAC
CTAAACTGCTGCCACCGCTGAGCAATAACTAGCATAACCCCTTGGGGCCTCTAAACGGGTCTTGAGGGGT
TTTTTGCTAGCGAAAGGAGGAGTCGACCGGGTCGAATTTGCTTTCGAATTTCTGCCATTCATCCGCTTAT
TATCACTTATTCAGGCGTAGCAACCAGGCGTTTAAGGGCACCAATAACTGCCTTAAAAAAATTACGCCCC
GCCCTGCCACTCATCGCAGTACTGTTGTAATTCATTAAGCATTCTGCCGACATGGAAGCCATCACAAACG
GCATGATGAACCTGAATCGCCAGCGGCATCAGCACCTTGTCGCCTTGCGTATAATATTTGCCCATAGTGA
AAACGGGGGCGAAGAAGTTGTCCATATTGGCCACGTTTAAATCAAAACTGGTGAAACTCACCCAGGGATT
GGCTGAGACGAAAAACATATTCTCAATAAACCCTTTAGGGAAATAGGCCAGGTTTTCACCGTAACACGCC
ACATCTTGCGAATATATGTGTAGAAACTGCCGGAAATCGTCGTGGTATTCACTCCAGAGCGATGAAAACG
TTTCAGTTTGCTCAT
